Addgene plasmid #115663: pCF525-EF1a-Hygro-P2A-AcrVA4-lenti
Purpose: Expresses AcrVA4 in human cells, contained in a lentiviral vector.
Depositing lab: Jennifer Doudna. Depositing organization: University of California, Berkeley. Publication: Systematic discovery of natural CRISPR-Cas12a inhibitors. Watters KE, Fellmann C, Bai HB, Ren SM, Doudna JA. Science. 2018 Oct 12;362(6411):236-239. doi: 10.1126/science.aau5138. Epub 2018 Sep 6. PubMed 30190307.
Backbone
  Vector backbone: pCF525 (SIN-LTR lenti)
  Backbone manufacturer: N/A
  Backbone size w/o insert (bp): 8100
  Total vector size (bp): 8817
  Vector type: Mammalian Expression, Bacterial Expression, Lentiviral
  Selectable markers: Hygromycin
Growth in bacteria
  Bacterial resistance: Ampicillin, 100 μg/mL
  Growth temperature: 37°C
  Growth strain: NEB Stable
  Copy number: High Copy
Gene/Insert
  Gene/Insert name: AcrVA4
  Species: Moraxella bovoculi
  Insert size (bp): 705
  GenBank ID: WP_046699156.1
  Promoter: EF-1a promoter
  Cloning method: Gibson Cloning
  Sequencing primers: 5′ TGCGACGCAATCGTCCGATCC
Terms and licenses: Academic/Nonprofit Terms; Industry Terms: Not Available to Industry
How to cite: pCF525-EF1a-Hygro-P2A-AcrVA4-lenti was a gift from Jennifer Doudna (Addgene plasmid # 115663 ; http://n2t.net/addgene:115663 ; RRID:Addgene_115663)
