[The description below was written by a language model from this plasmid's Addgene catalogue record and pLannotate feature annotations shown in this document.]
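Description:
pCF525-EF1a-Hygro-P2A-AcrVA4-lenti is an 8.8 kb self-inactivating (SIN) HIV-1-based lentiviral transfer vector built on the pCF525 backbone for expressing the anti-CRISPR protein AcrVA4 in human cells. It is propagated in E. coli as a high-copy plasmid through a ColE1/pUC-type origin and selected with ampicillin via the β-lactamase gene. The record lists a recombination-deficient strain for growth, which is usual for LTR-containing plasmids.

The viral portion begins with a CMV enhancer/promoter fused to a truncated 5' LTR, which drives transcription of the genomic RNA in packaging cells. It is followed by the Ψ packaging signal with a gag fragment, the Rev response element for nuclear export of the unspliced genome, and the cPPT/CTS, which aids nuclear import in transduced cells. The internal expression cassette uses the human EF-1α promoter with its intron A sequences to transcribe a single open reading frame. In it, hygromycin B phosphotransferase is linked through a P2A self-cleaving peptide to AcrVA4, a roughly 705 bp insert from Moraxella bovoculi. Hygromycin selection therefore enriches for cells that also produce the inhibitor. The automated feature table annotates HygR but not the P2A or AcrVA4 coding sequence, which by the construct name and layout should occupy the unannotated interval between HygR and the WPRE. The WPRE enhances transcript stability and expression, and the ΔU3 3' LTR inactivates LTR promoter activity after integration. A bGH polyadenylation signal lies downstream of it.

The construct is used to generate stable, hygromycin-selected human cell lines expressing AcrVA4, in the context of work identifying natural inhibitors of CRISPR-Cas12a.
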