Features (pLannotate 1.2.2; 23 found; start..end, strand, type, name):
    137..516     +  enhancer       CMV enhancer: human cytomegalovirus immediate early enhancer
    517..716     +  promoter       CMV promoter: human cytomegalovirus (CMV) immediate early promoter
    734..914     +  LTR            5' LTR (truncated): truncated 5' long terminal repeat (LTR) from HIV-1
    961..1086    +  misc_feature   HIV-1 Ψ: packaging signal of human immunodeficiency virus type 1
   1070..1433    +  CDS            HIV-1 gag (fragment): gag protein from human immunodeficiency virus 1; gag
   1579..1812    +  misc_feature   RRE: The Rev response element (RRE) of HIV-1 allows for Rev-dependent mRNA export from the nucleus to the cytoplasm.
   2189..2289    +  CDS            Rev (fragment): human immunodeficiency virus 1 (HIV-1) Rev protein; rev; enhances nuclear export of unspliced and incompletely spliced viral mRNAs
   2339..2456    +  misc_feature   cPPT/CTS: central polypurine tract and central termination sequence of HIV-1
   2506..2524    +  CDS            small t antigen (fragment): SV40 (simian virus 40) small t antigen
   2550..2761    +  promoter       EF-1α core promoter: core promoter for human elongation factor EF-1α
   2762..2870    +  intron         EF-1α intron A (fragment): intron upstream of the start codon of human EF-1α
   3496..3699    +  intron         EF-1α intron A: truncated intron upstream of the start codon of human EF-1α
   3738..4757    +  CDS            HygR: hygromycin B phosphotransferase confers resistance to hygromycin
   5544..6132    +  misc_feature   WPRE: woodchuck hepatitis virus posttranscriptional regulatory element
   6183..6202    +  misc_feature   cPPT/CTS (fragment): central polypurine tract and central termination sequence of HIV-1
   6204..6437    +  LTR            3' LTR (ΔU3): self-inactivating 3' long terminal repeat (LTR) from HIV-1
   6469..6693    +  polyA_signal   bGH poly(A) signal: bovine growth hormone polyadenylation signal
   6697..6716    +  promoter       SV40 promoter (fragment): SV40 enhancer and early promoter
   6737..6787    -  CDS            lacI (fragment): lac repressor; lacI; The lac repressor binds to the lac operator to inhibit transcription in E. coli. This inhibition can be relieved by adding lactose or isopropyl-β-D-thiogalactopyranoside (IPTG).
   6970..7558    -  rep_origin     ori: high-copy-number ColE1/pMB1/pBR322/pUC origin of replication
   7729..8589    -  CDS            AmpR: β-lactamase; bla; confers resistance to ampicillin, carbenicillin, and related antibiotics
   8590..8694    -  promoter       AmpR promoter: bla
   8753..8805    -  misc_feature   bom (fragment): basis of mobility region from pBR322
>Addgene plasmid #115663 | pCF525-EF1a-Hygro-P2A-AcrVA4-lenti | addgene full sequence | sequence record 238530 | Addgene NGS Result
TGTGTGTTGGAGGTCGCTGAGTAGTGCGCGAGCAAAATTTAAGCTACAACAAGGCAAGGCTTGACCGACA
ATTGCATGAAGAATCTGCTTAGGGTTAGGCGTTTTGCGCTGCTTCGCGATGTACGGGCCAGATATTGACA
TTGATTATTGACTAGTTATTAATAGTAATCAATTACGGGGTCATTAGTTCATAGCCCATATATGGAGTTC
CGCGTTACATAACTTACGGTAAATGGCCCGCCTGGCTGACCGCCCAACGACCCCCGCCCATTGACGTCAA
TAATGACGTATGTTCCCATAGTAACGCCAATAGGGACTTTCCATTGACGTCAATGGGTGGAGTATTTACG
GTAAACTGCCCACTTGGCAGTACATCAAGTGTATCATATGCCAAGTACGCCCCCTATTGACGTCAATGAC
GGTAAATGGCCCGCCTGGCATTATGCCCAGTACATGACCTTATGGGACTTTCCTACTTGGCAGTACATCT
ACGTATTAGTCATCGCTATTACCATGGTGATGCGGTTTTGGCAGTACATCAATGGGCGTGGATAGCGGTT
TGACTCACGGGGATTTCCAAGTCTCCACCCCATTGACGTCAATGGGAGTTTGTTTTGGCACCAAAATCAA
CGGGACTTTCCAAAATGTCGTAACAACTCCGCCCCATTGACGCAAATGGGCGGTAGGCGTGTACGGTGGG
AGGTCTATATAAGCAGCGCGTTTTGCCTGTACTGGGTCTCTCTGGTTAGACCAGATCTGAGCCTGGGAGC
TCTCTGGCTAACTAGGGAACCCACTGCTTAAGCCTCAATAAAGCTTGCCTTGAGTGCTTCAAGTAGTGTG
TGCCCGTCTGTTGTGTGACTCTGGTAACTAGAGATCCCTCAGACCCTTTTAGTCAGTGTGGAAAATCTCT
AGCAGTGGCGCCCGAACAGGGACTTGAAAGCGAAAGGGAAACCAGAGGAGCTCTCTCGACGCAGGACTCG
GCTTGCTGAAGCGCGCACGGCAAGAGGCGAGGGGCGGCGACTGGTGAGTACGCCAAAAATTTTGACTAGC
GGAGGCTAGAAGGAGAGAGATGGGTGCGAGAGCGTCAGTATTAAGCGGGGGAGAATTAGATCGCGATGGG
AAAAAATTCGGTTAAGGCCAGGGGGAAAGAAAAAATATAAATTAAAACATATAGTATGGGCAAGCAGGGA
GCTAGAACGATTCGCAGTTAATCCTGGCCTGTTAGAAACATCAGAAGGCTGTAGACAAATACTGGGACAG
CTACAACCATCCCTTCAGACAGGATCAGAAGAACTTAGATCATTATATAATACAGTAGCAACCCTCTATT
GTGTGCATCAAAGGATAGAGATAAAAGACACCAAGGAAGCTTTAGACAAGATAGAGGAAGAGCAAAACAA
AAGTAAGACCACCGCACAGCAAGCGGCCGCTGATCTTCAGACCTGGAGGAGGAGATATGAGGGACAATTG
GAGAAGTGAATTATATAAATATAAAGTAGTAAAAATTGAACCATTAGGAGTAGCACCCACCAAGGCAAAG
AGAAGAGTGGTGCAGAGAGAAAAAAGAGCAGTGGGAATAGGAGCTTTGTTCCTTGGGTTCTTGGGAGCAG
CAGGAAGCACTATGGGCGCAGCGTCAATGACGCTGACGGTACAGGCCAGACAATTATTGTCTGGTATAGT
GCAGCAGCAGAACAATTTGCTGAGGGCTATTGAGGCGCAACAGCATCTGTTGCAACTCACAGTCTGGGGC
ATCAAGCAGCTCCAGGCAAGAATCCTGGCTGTGGAAAGATACCTAAAGGATCAACAGCTCCTGGGGATTT
GGGGTTGCTCTGGAAAACTCATTTGCACCACTGCTGTGCCTTGGAATGCTAGTTGGAGTAATAAATCTCT
GGAACAGATTTGGAATCACACGACCTGGATGGAGTGGGACAGAGAAATTAACAATTACACAAGCTTAATA
CACTCCTTAATTGAAGAATCGCAAAACCAGCAAGAAAAGAATGAACAAGAATTATTGGAATTAGATAAAT
GGGCAAGTTTGTGGAATTGGTTTAACATAACAAATTGGCTGTGGTATATAAAATTATTCATAATGATAGT
AGGAGGCTTGGTAGGTTTAAGAATAGTTTTTGCTGTACTTTCTATAGTGAATAGAGTTAGGCAGGGATAT
TCACCATTATCGTTTCAGACCCACCTCCCAACCCCGAGGGGACCCGACAGGCCCGAAGGAATAGAAGAAG
AAGGTGGAGAGAGAGACAGAGACAGATCCATTCGATTAGTGAACGGATCGGCACTGCGTGCGCCAATTCT
GCAGACAAATGGCAGTATTCATCCACAATTTTAAAAGAAAAGGGGGGATTGGGGGGTACAGTGCAGGGGA
AAGAATAGTAGACATAATAGCAACAGACATACAAACTAAAGAATTACAAAAACAAATTACAAAAATTCAA
AATTTTCGGGTTTATTACAGGGACAGCAGAGATCCAGTTTGGTTAATTAAGCTAGCTAGGTCTTGAAAGG
AGTGGGAATTGGCTCCGGTGCCCGTCAGTGGGCAGAGCGCACATCGCCCACAGTCCCCGAGAAGTTGGGG
GGAGGGGTCGGCAATTGATCCGGTGCCTAGAGAAGGTGGCGCGGGGTAAACTGGGAAAGTGATGTCGTGT
ACTGGCTCCGCCTTTTTCCCGAGGGTGGGGGAGAACCGTATATAAGTGCAGTAGTCGCCGTGAACGTTCT
TTTTCGCAACGGGTTTGCCGCCAGAACACAGGTAAGTGCCGTGTGTGGTTCCCGCGGGCCTGGCCTCTTT
ACGGGTTATGGCCCTTGCGTGCCTTGAATTACTTCCACTGGCTGCAGTACGTGATTCTTGATCCCGAGCT
TCGGGTTGGAAGTGGGTGGGAGAGTTCGAGGCCTTGCGCTTAAGGAGCCCCTTCGCCTCGTGCTTGAGTT
GAGGCCTGGCCTGGGCGCTGGGGCCGCCGCGTGCGAATCTGGTGGCACCTTCGCGCCTGTCTCGCTGCTT
TCGATAAGTCTCTAGCCATTTAAAATTTTTGATGACCTGCTGCGACGCTTTTTTTCTGGCAAGATAGTCT
TGTAAATGCGGGCCAAGATCTGCACACTGGTATTTCGGTTTTTGGGGCCGCGGGCGGCGACGGGGCCCGT
GCGTCCCAGCGCACATGTTCGGCGAGGCGGGGCCTGCGAGCGCGGCCACCGAGAATCGGACGGGGGTAGT
CTCAAGCTGGCCGGCCTGCTCTGGTGCCTGGCCTCGCGCCGCCGTGTATCGCCCCGCCCTGGGCGGCAAG
GCTGGCCCGGTCGGCACCAGTTGCGTGAGCGGAAAGATGGCCGCTTCCCGGCCCTGCTGCAGGGAGCTCA
AAATGGAGGACGCGGCGCTCGGGAGAGCGGGCGGGTGAGTCACCCACACAAAGGAAAAGGGCCTTTCCGT
CCTCAGCCGTCGCTTCATGTGACTCCACGGAGTACCGGGCGCCGTCCAGGCACCTCGATTAGTTCTCGAG
CTTTTGGAGTACGTCGTCTTTAGGTTGGGGGGAGGGGTTTTATGCGATGGAGTTTCCCCACACTGAGTGG
GTGGAGACTGAAGTTAGGCCAGCTTGGCACTTGATGTAATTCTCCTTGGAATTTGCCCTTTTTGAGTTTG
GATCTTGGTTCATTCTCAAGCCTCAGACAGTGGTTCAAAGTTTTTTTCTTCCATTTCAGGTGTCGTGAAC
CGGTTCTAGAGCGCTGCCACCATGGCCAAAAAGCCTGAACTCACCGCGACGTCTGTCGAGAAGTTTCTGA
TCGAAAAGTTCGACAGCGTGTCCGACCTGATGCAGCTCTCGGAGGGCGAAGAATCTCGTGCTTTCAGCTT
CGATGTAGGAGGGCGTGGATATGTCCTGCGGGTAAATAGCTGCGCCGATGGTTTCTACAAAGATCGTTAT
GTTTATCGGCACTTTGCATCGGCCGCGCTCCCGATTCCGGAAGTGCTTGACATTGGGGAGTTCAGCGAGA
GCCTGACCTATTGCATCTCCCGCCGTGCACAGGGTGTCACGTTGCAAGACCTGCCTGAAACCGAACTGCC
CGCTGTTCTGCAGCCGGTCGCGGAGGCAATGGATGCGATCGCTGCGGCCGATCTTAGCCAGACGAGCGGG
TTCGGCCCATTCGGACCGCAAGGAATCGGTCAATACACTACATGGCGTGATTTCATATGCGCGATTGCTG
ATCCCCATGTGTATCACTGGCAAACTGTGATGGACGACACCGTCAGTGCGTCCGTCGCGCAGGCTCTCGA
TGAGCTGATGCTTTGGGCCGAGGACTGCCCCGAAGTCCGGCACCTCGTGCACGCGGATTTCGGCTCCAAC
AATGTCCTGACGGACAATGGCCGCATAACAGCGGTCATTGACTGGAGCGAGGCGATGTTCGGGGATTCCC
AATACGAGGTCGCCAACATCTTCTTCTGGAGGCCGTGGTTGGCTTGTATGGAGCAGCAGACGCGCTACTT
CGAGCGGAGGCATCCGGAGCTTGCAGGATCGCCGCGGCTCCGGGCGTATATGCTCCGCATTGGTCTTGAC
CAACTCTATCAGAGCTTGGTTGACGGCAATTTCGATGATGCAGCTTGGGCGCAGGGTCGATGCGACGCAA
TCGTCCGATCCGGAGCCGGGACTGTCGGGCGTACACAAATCGCCCGCAGAAGCGCGGCCGTCTGGACCGA
TGGCTGTGTAGAAGTACTCGCCGATAGTGGAAACCGACGCCCCAGCACTCGTCCGAGGGCAAAGGAAGGA
TCCGGCGCAACAAACTTCTCTCTGCTGAAACAAGCCGGAGATGTCGAAGAGAATCCTGGACCGATGTATG
AGATCAAGCTGAACGATACATTGATACACCAAACTGATGACAGAGTGAATGCCTTCGTGGCCTATCGCTA
TCTTCTGCGGCGCGGCGATTTGCCTAAATGTGAAAACATAGCGCGGATGTACTATGACGGTAAAGTCATC
AAAACAGACGTGATTGACCATGATAGTGTTCACTCCGACGAGCAAGCTAAAGTATCTAATAACGACATAA
TCAAAATGGCCATATCTGAGCTTGGTGTTAATAATTTCAAAAGTCTTATAAAGAAACAAGGTTACCCATT
CAGCAATGGCCACATCAACTCTTGGTTCACTGACGACCCGGTGAAGTCCAAAACTATG
[351 nt withheld, positions 5169-5519]
CATAAGTAAACGCGTTAAGTCGACAATCAACCTCTGGATTACAAAATTTGTGAAAGATTGACTGGTATTC
TTAACTATGTTGCTCCTTTTACGCTATGTGGATACGCTGCTTTAATGCCTTTGTATCATGCTATTGCTTC
CCGTATGGCTTTCATTTTCTCCTCCTTGTATAAATCCTGGTTGCTGTCTCTTTATGAGGAGTTGTGGCCC
GTTGTCAGGCAACGTGGCGTGGTGTGCACTGTGTTTGCTGACGCAACCCCCACTGGTTGGGGCATTGCCA
CCACCTGTCAGCTCCTTTCCGGGACTTTCGCTTTCCCCCTCCCTATTGCCACGGCGGAACTCATCGCCGC
CTGCCTTGCCCGCTGCTGGACAGGGGCTCGGCTGTTGGGCACTGACAATTCCGTGGTGTTGTCGGGGAAA
TCATCGTCCTTTCCTTGGCTGCTCGCCTGTGTTGCCACCTGGATTCTGCGCGGGACGTCCTTCTGCTACG
TCCCTTCGGCCCTCAATCCAGCGGACCTTCCTTCCCGCGGCCTGCTGCCGGCTCTGCGGCCTCTTCCGCG
TCTTCGCCTTCGCCCTCAGACGAGTCGGATCTCCCTTTGGGCCGCCTCCCCGCGTCGACTTTAAGACCAA
TGACTTACAAGGCAGCTGTAGATCTTAGCCACTTTTTAAAAGAAAAGGGGGGACTGGAAGGGCTAATTCA
CTCCCAACGAAGACAAGATCTGCTTTTTGCTTGTACTGGGTCTCTCTGGTTAGACCAGATCTGAGCCTGG
GAGCTCTCTGGCTAACTAGGGAACCCACTGCTTAAGCCTCAATAAAGCTTGCCTTGAGTGCTTCAAGTAG
TGTGTGCCCGTCTGTTGTGTGACTCTGGTAACTAGAGATCCCTCAGACCCTTTTAGTCAGTGTGGAAAAT
CTCTAGCAGGGCCCGTTTAAACCCGCTGATCAGCCTCGACTGTGCCTTCTAGTTGCCAGCCATCTGTTGT
TTGCCCCTCCCCCGTGCCTTCCTTGACCCTGGAAGGTGCCACTCCCACTGTCCTTTCCTAATAAAATGAG
GAAATTGCATCGCATTGTCTGAGTAGGTGTCATTCTATTCTGGGGGGTGGGGTGGGGCAGGACAGCAAGG
GGGAGGATTGGGAAGACAATAGCAGGCATGCTGGGGATGCGGTGGGCTCTATGGCTTCTGAGGCGGAAAG
AACCAGCCATTAATGAAAAGAACCAGCCATTAATGAATCGGCCAACGCGCGGGGAGAGGCGGTTTGCGTA
TTGGGCGCTCTTCCGCTTCCTCGCTCACTGACTCGCTGCGCTCGGTCGTTCGGCTGCGGCGAGCGGTATC
AGCTCACTCAAAGGCGGTAATACGGTTATCCACAGAATCAGGGGATAACGCAGGAAAGAACATGTGAGCA
AAAGGCCAGCAAAAGGCCAGGAACCGTAAAAAGGCCGCGTTGCTGGCGTTTTTCCATAGGCTCCGCCCCC
CTGACGAGCATCACAAAAATCGACGCTCAAGTCAGAGGTGGCGAAACCCGACAGGACTATAAAGATACCA
GGCGTTTCCCCCTGGAAGCTCCCTCGTGCGCTCTCCTGTTCCGACCCTGCCGCTTACCGGATACCTGTCC
GCCTTTCTCCCTTCGGGAAGCGTGGCGCTTTCTCATAGCTCACGCTGTAGGTATCTCAGTTCGGTGTAGG
TCGTTCGCTCCAAGCTGGGCTGTGTGCACGAACCCCCCGTTCAGCCCGACCGCTGCGCCTTATCCGGTAA
CTATCGTCTTGAGTCCAACCCGGTAAGACACGACTTATCGCCACTGGCAGCAGCCACTGGTAACAGGATT
AGCAGAGCGAGGTATGTAGGCGGTGCTACAGAGTTCTTGAAGTGGTGGCCTAACTACGGCTACACTAGAA
GAACAGTATTTGGTATCTGCGCTCTGCTGAAGCCAGTTACCTTCGGAAAAAGAGTTGGTAGCTCTTGATC
CGGCAAACAAACCACCGCTGGTAGCGGTGGTTTTTTTGTTTGCAAGCAGCAGATTACGCGCAGAAAAAAA
GGATCTCAAGAAGATCCTTTGATCTTTTCTACGGGGTCTGACGCTCAGTGGAACGAAAACTCACGTTAAG
GGATTTTGGTCATGAGATTATCAAAAAGGATCTTCACCTAGATCCTTTTAAATTAAAAATGAAGTTTTAA
ATCAATCTAAAGTATATATGAGTAAACTTGGTCTGACAGTTACCAATGCTTAATCAGTGAGGCACCTATC
TCAGCGATCTGTCTATTTCGTTCATCCATAGTTGCCTGACTCCCCGTCGTGTAGATAACTACGATACGGG
AGGGCTTACCATCTGGCCCCAGTGCTGCAATGATACCGCGAGACCCACGCTCACCGGCTCCAGATTTATC
AGCAATAAACCAGCCAGCCGGAAGGGCCGAGCGCAGAAGTGGTCCTGCAACTTTATCCGCCTCCATCCAG
TCTATTAATTGTTGCCGGGAAGCTAGAGTAAGTAGTTCGCCAGTTAATAGTTTGCGCAACGTTGTTGCCA
TTGCTACAGGCATCGTGGTGTCACGCTCGTCGTTTGGTATGGCTTCATTCAGCTCCGGTTCCCAACGATC
AAGGCGAGTTACATGATCCCCCATGTTGTGCAAAAAAGCGGTTAGCTCCTTCGGTCCTCCGATCGTTGTC
AGAAGTAAGTTGGCCGCAGTGTTATCACTCATGGTTATGGCAGCACTGCATAATTCTCTTACTGTCATGC
CATCCGTAAGATGCTTTTCTGTGACTGGTGAGTACTCAACCAAGTCATTCTGAGAATAGTGTATGCGGCG
ACCGAGTTGCTCTTGCCCGGCGTCAATACGGGATAATACCGCGCCACATAGCAGAACTTTAAAAGTGCTC
ATCATTGGAAAACGTTCTTCGGGGCGAAAACTCTCAAGGATCTTACCGCTGTTGAGATCCAGTTCGATGT
AACCCACTCGTGCACCCAACTGATCTTCAGCATCTTTTACTTTCACCAGCGTTTCTGGGTGAGCAAAAAC
AGGAAGGCAAAATGCCGCAAAAAAGGGAATAAGGGCGACACGGAAATGTTGAATACTCATACTCTTCCTT
TTTCAATATTATTGAAGCATTTATCAGGGTTATTGTCTCATGAGCGGATACATATTTGAATGTATTTAGA
AAAATAAACAAATAGGGGTTCCGCGCACATTTCCCCGAAAAGTGCCACCTGACGTCGACGGATCGGGAGA
TCTCCCGATCCCCTATGGTGCACTCTCAGTACAATCTGCTCTGATGCCGCATAGTTAAGCCAGTATCTGC
TCCCTGCT
